>Addgene plasmid #147628 | pT7-EGFP-C1-HsNot1iso2-del1844-2133_T | addgene full sequence | sequence record 357283 | Addgene NGS Result
TAGTTATTAATAGTAATCAATTACGGGGTCATTAGTTCATAGCCCATATATGGAGTTCCGCGTTACATAA
CTTACGGTAAATGGCCCGCCTGGCTGACCGCCCAACGACCCCCGCCCATTGACGTCAATAATGACGTATG
TTCCCATAGTAACGCCAATAGGGACTTTCCATTGACGTCAATGGGTGGAGTATTTACGGTAAACTGCCCA
CTTGGCAGTACATCAAGTGTATCATATGCCAAGTACGCCCCCTATTGACGTCAATGACGGTAAATGGCCC
GCCTGGCATTATGCCCAGTACATGACCTTATGGGACTTTCCTACTTGGCAGTACATCTACGTATTAGTCA
TCGCTATTACCATGGTGATGCGGTTTTGGCAGTACATCAATGGGCGTGGATAGCGGTTTGACTCACGGGG
ATTTCCAAGTCTCCACCCCATTGACGTCAATGGGAGTTTGTTTTGGCACCAAAATCAACGGGACTTTCCA
AAATGTCGTAACAACTCCGCCCCATTGACGCAAATGGGCGGTAGGCGTGTACGGTGGGAGGTCTATATAA
GCAGAGCTCTCTGGCTAACTAGAGAACCCACTGCTTACTGGCTTATCGAAATTAATACGACTCACTATAG
GGAGACCCAAGCTCTAGCGCTACCGGTCGCCACCATGGTGAGCAAGGGCGAGGAGCTGTTCACCGGGGTG
GTGCCCATCCTGGTCGAGCTGGACGGCGACGTAAACGGCCACAAGTTCAGCGTGTCCGGCGAGGGCGAGG
GCGATGCCACCTACGGCAAGCTGACCCTGAAGTTCATCTGCACCACCGGCAAGCTGCCCGTGCCCTGGCC
CACCCTCGTGACCACCCTGACCTACGGCGTGCAGTGCTTCAGCCGCTACCCCGACCACATGAAGCAGCAC
GACTTCTTCAAGTCCGCCATGCCCGAAGGCTACGTCCAGGAGCGCACCATCTTCTTCAAGGACGACGGCA
ACTACAAGACCCGCGCCGAGGTGAAGTTCGAGGGCGACACCCTGGTGAACCGCATCGAGCTGAAGGGCAT
CGACTTCAAGGAGGACGGCAACATCCTGGGGCACAAGCTGGAGTACAACTACAACAGCCACAACGTCTAT
ATCATGGCCGACAAGCAGAAGAACGGCATCAAGGTGAACTTCAAGATCCGCCACAACATCGAGGACGGCA
GCGTGCAGCTCGCCGACCACTACCAGCAGAACACCCCCATCGGCGACGGCCCCGTGCTGCTGCCCGACAA
CCACTACCTGAGCACCCAGTCCGCCCTGAGCAAAGACCCCAACGAGAAGCGCGATCACATGGTCCTGCTG
GAGTTCGTGACCGCCGCCGGGATCACTCTCGGCATGGACGAGCTGTACAAGTCCGGACTCAGATCTCGAG
CTATGAATCTTGACTCGCTCTCGCTGGCCTTGTCTCAAATCAGCTACCTGGTGGACAATTTAACCAAGAA
AAATTACCGAGCCAGCCAGCAGGAAATACAGCATATTGTGAATCGGCACGGTCCTGAGGCAGACAGGCAT
TTATTACGCTGCCTATTTTCGCATGTGGATTTCAGTGGCGATGGTAAAAGCAGTGGCAAAGATTTCCATC
AGACTCAGTTTCTGATTCAGGAGTGTGCGTTGCTGATTACAAAGCCAAATTTTATCTCGACGCTGTCCTA
TGCCATTGATAATCCATTGCACTATCAGAAGAGTTTAAAGCCTGCACCCCACTTATTTGCCCAGCTGAGT
AAAGTGCTCAAATTAAGCAAAGTACAAGAGGTAATTTTTGGCCTTGCCCTGTTGAATTCTTCCAGCTCAG
ATCTTAGAGGTTTCGCTGCCCAGTTTATCAAACAGAAGCTTCCAGATCTTCTGCGTTCTTACATTGACGC
AGACGTCAGTGGAAATCAAGAAGGTGGCTTCCAAGATATAGCAATAGAGGTCCTACACCTCCTCCTCTCC
CATCTCCTCTTTGGGCAGAAGGGAGCCTTTGGAGTTGGACAAGAACAGATAGACGCTTTTCTTAAGACGC
TGCGCAGAGATTTTCCCCAAGAACGCTGTCCCGTGGTGCTCGCACCACTTTTATACCCTGAAAAACGGGA
CATTCTAATGGACAGGATCCTGCCTGATTCCGGAGGGGTAGCTAAAACCATGATGGAGAGCTCTTTGGCT
GATTTCATGCAAGAAGTAGGCTATGGCTTTTGTGCAAGTATTGAAGAATGTCGCAATATAATCGTGCAGT
TTGGTGTTCGGGAGGTCACAGCTGCCCAGGTTGCAAGGGTTTTGGGAATGATGGCTCGAACTCATTCAGG
ATTAACAGATGGCATTCCATTACAGAGTATTTCTGCTCCGGGCAGTGGGATCTGGAGTGATGGGAAAGAT
AAAAGTGATGGAGCACAGGCACACACATGGAATGTAGAAGTCTTGATTGACGTTCTTAAAGAACTGAATC
CAAGTTTGAATTTCAAGGAAGTAACTTATGAACTGGACCATCCTGGATTTCAAATTCGTGACAGTAAAGG
ACTTCATAATGTGGTTTATGGCATTCAGAGGGGTTTGGGTATGGAAGTGTTCCCAGTAGACCTCATATAT
AGACCTTGGAAACATGCTGAAGGCCAGCTCTCCTTCATTCAACATTCCCTTATAAATCCAGAGATCTTCT
GTTTTGCTGACTATCCCTGTCATACTGTTGCCACTGATATTCTGAAAGCACCACCAGAGGATGACAATCG
AGAAATTGCCACATGGAAGAGCTTGGATTTGATTGAATCTCTGCTGAGGCTTGCAGAGGTTGGGCAGTAT
GAGCAAGTCAAACAGCTCTTCAGCTTCCCTATCAAACACTGTCCAGACATGCTGGTATTGGCCTTACTAC
AAATTAACACCTCTTGGCATACCTTGCGCCATGAACTTATCTCCACTCTGATGCCAATTTTCCTTGGAAA
CCATCCTAACTCAGCTATTATTTTGCACTATGCATGGCATGGGCAGGGACAGTCTCCCTCAATTCGCCAA
CTTATCATGCATGCAATGGCAGAATGGTACATGAGAGGGGAGCAGTATGATCAGGCCAAATTGTCTCGAA
TACTTGATGTGGCCCAGGACTTGAAGGCCTTGTCAATGCTGCTAAATGGTACTCCATTTGCCTTTGTTAT
TGACCTTGCTGCACTTGCTTCACGTCGTGAATACCTCAAACTTGATAAGTGGCTCACAGATAAAATTCGA
GAGCATGGGGAGCCTTTTATCCAGGCGTGTATGACTTTTTTAAAGAGACGGTGTCCTTCTATTTTGGGCG
GACTTGCCCCAGAAAAAGACCAGCCCAAAAGTGCTCAACTTCCTCCAGAAACTTTGGCGACAATGTTGGC
CTGTCTGCAAGCTTGTGCAGGGAGTGTTTCTCAGGAGCTATCAGAAACTATCCTCACCATGGTAGCCAAT
TGCAGTAATGTTATGAATAAGGCCAGACAACCACCACCTGGAGTTATGCCAAAAGGACGTCCTCCTAGTG
CTAGCAGCTTAGATGCCATTTCTCCTGTTCAGATTGACCCTCTTGCTGGAATGACATCTCTTAGTATAGG
TGGTTCAGCTGCCCCTCACACCCAGAGTATGCAGGGTTTTCCTCCAAATTTGGGTTCTGCATTCAGTACC
CCTCAGTCACCAGCAAAAGCATTTCCACCCCTTTCAACCCCCAATCAGACCACTGCATTCAGTGGTATTG
GAGGACTTTCATCACAGCTTCCAGTAGGTGGTCTTGGCACAGGCAGCCTGACTGGTATAGGAACTGGTGC
TCTTGGACTCCCTGCAGTGAATAACGACCCTTTTGTACAGAGGAAACTGGGCACCTCTGGACTGAATCAG
CCTACATTCCAGCAGACGGACTTGTCTCAGGTGTGGCCAGAGGCAAACCAGCACTTTAGTAAAGAGATAG
ATGATGAAGCAAACAGCTATTTCCAGCGAATATATAATCATCCACCACATCCAACCATGTCTGTTGATGA
GGTATTAGAAATGCTGCAGAGATTTAAAGACTCTACTATAAAGAGGGAACGAGAAGTATTTAACTGTATG
CTAAGGAACTTGTTTGAAGAATATCGTTTTTTTCCCCAGTATCCTGATAAAGAGTTACATATAACAGCCT
GCCTATTTGGTGGTATAATTGAGAAAGGACTGGTCACTTACATGGCACTAGGTCTGGCTCTACGATATGT
TCTTGAAGCCTTACGCAAGCCTTTTGGATCCAAAATGTATTATTTCGGGATTGCTGCACTAGATAGATTT
AAAAACAGATTGAAGGACTATCCCCAGTATTGTCAGCATTTGGCTTCTATCAGTCACTTTATGCAATTTC
CACATCATTTACAGGAGTATATTGAGTATGGACAGCAGTCTAGAGATCCTCCTGTGAAAATGCAAGGCTC
TATCACAACCCCTGGAAGTATTGCACTGGCTCAGGCCCAGGCTCAGGCCCAGGTTCCAGCAAAAGCTCCT
CTTGCTGGTCAAGTTAGCACTATGGTAACCACCTCAACAACTACCACTGTTGCTAAAACGGTTACGGTCA
CCAGGCCAACTGGAGTCAGCTTTAAGAAAGATGTGCCACCTTCTATTAATACTACAAATATAGATACGTT
GCTTGTGGCCACAGATCAAACTGAGAGAATTGTGGAGCCCCCAGAAAATATCCAGGAGAAAATTGCTTTT
ATTTTCAATAATCTCTCACAGTCAAATATGACACAAAAGGTTGAAGAGCTAAAGGAAACGGTGAAAGAAG
AATTTATGCCTTGGGTTTCACAGTATCTGGTTATGAAGAGAGTCAGTATTGAGCCAAACTTTCATAGCCT
GTATTCAAACTTCCTTGACACGCTGAAGAATCCTGAATTTAACAAGATGGTTCTGAATGAGACCTACAGA
AACATTAAAGTGCTCCTGACCTCTGATAAAGCTGCAGCCAATTTCTCAGATCGTTCTTTGCTGAAGAACT
TGGGACATTGGCTAGGAATGATCACATTAGCTAAAAACAAACCCATCTTACACACTGACTTGGATGTGAA
ATCATTGCTGCTAGAGGCTTATGTTAAAGGACAACAAGAATTGCTCTATGTAGTGCCCTTTGTTGCCAAA
GTCTTAGAATCTAGCATTCGTAGTGTGGTTTTTAGGCCACCAAACCCTTGGACAATGGCAATTATGAATG
TATTAGCTGAGCTACATCAGGAGCATGACTTAAAGTTAAACTTGAAGTTTGAAATCGAGGTTCTCTGCAA
GAACCTTGCATTAGACATCAATGAGCTAAAACCTGGAAACCTCCTAAAGGATAAAGATCGCCTGAAGAAT
TTAGATGAGCAACTCTCTGCTCCAAAGAAAGATGTCAAGCAGCCAGAAGAACTCCCTCCCATCACAACCA
CAACAACTTCTACTACACCAGCTACCAACACCACTTGTACAGCCACGGTTCCACCACAGCCACAGTACAG
CTACCACGACATCAATGTCTATTCCCTTGCGGGCTTGGCACCACACATTACTCTAAATCCAACAATTCCC
TTGTTTCAGGCCCATCCACAGTTGAAGCAGTGTGTGCGTCAGGCAATTGAACGGGCTGTCCAGGAGCTGG
TCCATCCTGTGGTGGATCGATCAATTAAGATTGCCATGACTACTTGTGAGCAAATAGTCAGGAAGGATTT
TGCCCTGGATTCGGAGGAATCTCGAATGCGAATAGCAGCTCATCACATGATGCGTAACTTGACAGCTGGA
ATGGCTATGATTACATGCAGGGAACCTTTGCTCATGAGCATATCTACCAACTTAAAAAACAGTTTTGCCT
CAGCCCTTCGTACTGCTTCCCCACAACAAAGAGAAATGATGGATCAGGCAGCTGCTCAATTAGCTCAGGA
CAATTGTGAGTTGGCTTGCTGTTTTATTCAGAAGACTGCAGTAGAAAAAGCAGGCCCTGAGATGGACAAG
AGATTAGCAACTGAATTTGAGCTGAGAAAACATGCTAGGCAAGAAGGACGCAGATACTGTGATCCTGTTG
TTTTAACATATCAAGCTGAACGGATGCCAGAGCAAATCAGGCTGAAAGTTGGTGGTGTGGACCCAAAGCA
GTTGGCTGTTTACGAAGAGTTTGCACGCAATGTTCCTGGCTTCTTACCTACAAATGACTTAAGTCAGCCC
ACGGGATTTTTAGCCCAGCCCATGAAGCAAGCTTGGGCAACAGATGATGTAGCTCAGATTTATGATAAGT
GTATTACAGAACTGGAGCAACATCTACATGCCATCCCACCAACTTTGGCCATGAACCCTCAAGCTCAGGC
TCTTCGAAGTCTCTTGGAGGTTGTAGTTTTATCTCGAAACTCTCGGGATGCCATAGCTGCTCTTGGATTG
CTCCAAAAGGCTGTAGAGGGCTTACTAGATGCCACAAGTGGTGCTGATGCTGACCTTCTGCTGCGCTACA
GGGAATGCCACCTCTTGGTCCTAAAAGCTCTGCAGGATGGCCGGGCATATGGGTCTCCATGGTGCAACAA
ACAGATCACAAGGTGCCTAATTGAATGTCGAGATGAATATAAATATAATGTGGAGGCTGTGGAGCTGCTA
ATTCGCAATCATTTGGTTAATATGCAGCAGTATGATCTTCACCTAGCGCAGTCAATGGAGAATGGCTTAA
ACTACATGGCTGTGGCATTTGCTATGCAGTTAGTAAAAATCCTGCTGGTGGATGAAAGGAGTGTTGCTCA
TGTTACTGAGGCAGATCTGTTCCACACCATTGAAACCCTCATGAGGATTAATGCTCATTCCAGAGGCAAT
GCTCCAGAAGGATTGCCCCAGCTGATGGAAGTAGTGCGATCCAACTATGAAGCAATGATTGATCGTGCTC
ATGGAGGCCCAAACTTTATGATGCATTCTGGGATCTCTCAAGCCTCAGAGTATGATAGTGCCTTTCCAAG
AAACATGAGGCTCCCCGACCCATTCACTCCTAATCTAAAGGTGGACATGTTGAGTGAAATTAACATTGCT
CCCCGGATTCTCACCAATTTCACTGGAGTAATGCCACCTCAGTTCAAAAAGGATTTGGATTCCTATCTTA
AAACTCGATCACCAGTCACTTTCCTGTCTGATCTGCGCAGCAACCTACAGGTATCCAATGAACCTGGGAA
TCGCTACAACCTCCAGCTCATCAATGCACTGGTGCTCTATGTCGGGACTCAGGCCATTGCGCACATCCAC
AACAAGGGCAGCACACCTTCAATGAGCACCATCACTCACTCAGCACACATGGATATCTTCCAGAATTTGG
CTGTGGACTTGGACACTGAGGGTCGCTATCTCTTTTTGAATGCAATTGCAAATCAGCTCCGGTACCCAAA
TAGCCACACTCACTACTTCAGTTGCACCATGCTGTACCTTTTTGCAGAGGCCAATACGGAAGCCATCCAA
GAACAGATCACAAGAGTTCTCTTGGAACGGTTGATTGTAAATAGGCCACATCCTTGGGGTCTTCTTATTA
CCTTCATTGAGCTGATTAAAAACCCAGCGTTTAAGTTCTGGAACCATGAATTTGTACACTGTGCCCCAGA
AATCGAAAAGTTATTCCAGTCGGTCGCACAGTGCTGCATGGGACAGAAGCAGGCCCAGCAAGTAATGGAA
GGGACAGGTGCCAGTTAGCCGCGGGCCCGGGATCCACCGGATCTAGATAACTGATCATAATCAGCCATAC
CACATTTGTAGAGGTTTTACTTGCTTTAAAAAACCTCCCACACCTCCCCCTGAACCTGAAACATAAAATG
AATGCAATTGTTGTTGTTAACTTGTTTATTGCAGCTTATAATGGTTACAAATAAAGCAATAGCATCACAA
ATTTCACAAATAAAGCATTTTTTTCACTGCATTCTAGTTGTGGTTTGTCCAAACTCATCAATGTATCTTA
ACGCGTAAATTGTAAGCGTTAATATTTTGTTAAAATTCGCGTTAAATTTTTGTTAAATCAGCTCATTTTT
TAACCAATAGGCCGAAATCGGCAAAATCCCTTATAAATCAAAAGAATAGACCGAGATAGGGT
[37 nt withheld, positions 8043-8079]
AAAGAACGTGGACTCCAACGTCAAAGG
[49 nt withheld, positions 8107-8155]
T
[91 nt withheld, positions 8157-8247]
G
[124 nt withheld, positions 8249-8372]
CAGGTGGCACTTTTCGGGGAAATGTGCGCGGAACCCCTATTTGTTTATTTTTCTAAATACATTCAAATAT
GTATCCGCTCATGAGACAATAACCCTGATAAATGCTTCAATAATATTGAAAAAGGAAGAGTCCTGAGGCG
GAAAGAACCAGCTGTGGAATGTGTGTCAGTTAGGGTGTGGAAAGTCCCCAGGCTCCCCAGCAGGCAGAAG
TATGCAAAGCATGCATCTCAATTAGTCAGCAACCAGGTGTGGAAAGTCCCCAGGCTCCCCAGCAGGCAGA
AGTATGCAAAGCATGCATCTCAATTAGTCAGCAACCATAGTCCCGCCCCTAACTCCGCCCATCCCGCCCC
TAACTCCGCCCAGTTCCGCCCATTCTCCGCCCCATGGCTGACTAATTTTTTTTATTTATGCAGAGGCCGA
GGCCGCCTCGGCCTCTGAGCTATTCCAGAAGTAGTGAGGAGGCTTTTTTGGAGGCCTAGGCTTTTGCAAA
GATCGATCAAGAGACAGGATGAGGATCGTTTCGCATGATTGAACAAGATGGATTGCACGCAGGTTCTCCG
GCCGCTTGGGTGGAGAGGCTATTCGGCTATGACTGGGCACAACAGACAATCGGCTGCTCTGATGCCGCCG
TGTTCCGGCTGTCAGCGCAGGGGCGCCCGGTTCTTTTTGTCAAGACCGACCTGTCCGGTGCCCTGAATGA
ACTGCAAGACGAGGCAGCGCGGCTATCGTGGCTGGCCACGACGGGCGTTCCTTGCGCAGCTGTGCTCGAC
GTTGTCACTGAAGCGGGAAGGGACTGGCTGCTATTGGGCGAAGTGCCGGGGCAGGATCTCCTGTCATCTC
ACCTTGCTCCTGCCGAGAAAGTATCCATCATGGCTGATGCAATGCGGCGGCTGCATACGCTTGATCCGGC
TACCTGCCCATTCGACCACCAAGCGAAACATCGCATCGAGCGAGCACGTACTCGGATGGAAGCCGGTCTT
GTCGATCAGGATGATCTGGACGAAGAGCATCAGGGGCTCGCGCCAGCCGAACTGTTCGCCAGGCTCAAGG
CGAGCATGCCCGACGGCGAGGATCTCGTCGTGACCCATGGCGATGCCTGCTTGCCGAATATCATGGTGGA
AAATGGCCGCTTTTCTGGATTCATCGACTGTGGCCGGCTGGGTGTGGCGGACCGCTATCAGGACATAGCG
TTGGCTACCCGTGATATTGCTGAAGAGCTTGGCGGCGAATGGGCTGACCGCTTCCTCGTGCTTTACGGTA
TCGCCGCTCCCGATTCGCAGCGCATCGCCTTCTATCGCCTTCTTGACGAGTTCTTCTGAGCGGGACTCTG
GGGTTCGAAATGACCGACCAAGCGACGCCCAACCTGCCATCACGAGATTTCGATTCCACCGCCGCCTTCT
ATGAAAGGTTGGGCTTCGGAATCGTTTTCCGGGACGCCGGCTGGATGATCCTCCAGCGCGGGGATCTCAT
GCTGGAGTTCTTCGCCCACCCTAGGGGGAGGCTAACTGAAACACGGAAGGAGACAATACCGGAAGGAACC
CGCGCTATGACGGCAATAAAAAGACAGAATAAAACGCACGGTGTTGGGTCGTTTGTTCATAAACGCGGGG
TTCGGTCCCAGGGCTGGCACTCTGTCGATACCCCACCGAGACCCCATTGGGGCCAATACGCCCGCGTTTC
TTCCTTTTCCCCACCCCACCCCCCAAGTTCGGGTGAAGGCCCAGGGCTCGCAGCCAACGTCGGGGCGGCA
GGCCCTGCCATAGCCTCAGGTTACTCATATATACTTTAGATTGATTTAAAACTTCATTTTTAATTTAAAA
GGATCTAGGTGAAGATCCTTTTTGATAATCTCATGACCAAAATCCCTTAACGTGAGTTTTCGTTCCACTG
AGCGTCAGACCCCGTAGAAAAGATCAAAGGATCTTCTTGAGATCCTTTTTTTCTGCGCGTAATCTGCTGC
TTGCAAACAAAAAAACCACCGCTACCAGCGGTGGTTTGTTTGCCGGATCAAGAGCTACCAACTCTTTTTC
CGAAGGTAACTGGCTTCAGCAGAGCGCAGATACCAAATACTGTTCTTCTAGTGTAGCCGTAGTTAGGCCA
CCACTTCAAGAACTCTGTAGCACCGCCTACATACCTCGCTCTGCTAATCCTGTTACCAGTGGCTGCTGCC
AGTGGCGATAAGTCGTGTCTTACCGGGTTGGACTCAAGACGATAGTTACCGGATAAGGCGCAGCGGTCGG
GCTGAACGGGGGGTTCGTGCACACAGCCCAGCTTGGAGCGAACGACCTACACCGAACTGAGATACCTACA
GCGTGAGCTATGAGAAAGCGCCACGCTTCCCGAAGGGAGAAAGGCGGACAGGTATCCGGTAAGCGGCAGG
GTCGGAACAGGAGAGCGCACGAGGGAGCTTCCAGGGGGAAACGCCTGGTATCTTTATAGTCCTGTCGGGT
TTCGCCACCTCTGACTTGAGCGTCGATTTTTGTGATGCTCGTCAGGGGGGCGGAGCCTATGGAAAAACGC
CAGCAACGCGGCCTTTTTACGGTTCCTGGCCTTTTGCTGGCCTTTTGCTCACATGTTCTTTCCTGCGTTA
TCCCCTGATTCTGTGGATAACCGTATTACCGCCATGCAT
Features (pLannotate 1.2.2; 17 found; start..end, strand, type, name):
     61..364     +  enhancer       CMV enhancer: human cytomegalovirus immediate early enhancer
    365..568     +  promoter       CMV promoter: human cytomegalovirus (CMV) immediate early promoter
    564..597     +  LTR            5' LTR (truncated) (fragment): truncated 5' long terminal repeat (LTR) from HIV-1
    613..631     +  promoter       T7 promoter: promoter for bacteriophage T7 RNA polymerase
    665..1381    +  CDS            EGFP: EGFP is a basic (constitutively fluorescent) green fluorescent protein published in 1996, derived from Aequorea victoria. It is reported to be a rapidly-maturing weak dimer with moderate acid sensitivity.
   1382..1402    +  misc_feature   MCS (fragment): multiple cloning site
   1403..7645    +  CDS            CNOT1 (fragment): CNOT1_HUMAN - Also known as CDC39, KIAA1007, NOT1. Experimental evidence at protein level: Swiss-Prot protein existence level 1. Scaffolding component of the CCR4-NOT complex which is one of the major cellular mRNA deadenylases and is linked to various cellular processes including bulk mRNA degradation, miRNA-mediated repression, translational repression during translational initiation and general transcription regulation. Additional complex functions may be a consequence of its influence on mRNA expression. Its scaffolding function implies its interaction with the catalytic complex module and
   7649..7670    +  misc_feature   MCS (fragment): multiple cloning site
   7682..7766    +  CDS            large T antigen (fragment): large T antigen from SV40 (simian virus 40)
   7789..7910    +  polyA_signal   SV40 poly(A) signal: SV40 polyadenylation signal
   7944..8372    -  rep_origin     f1 ori (sequence partly withheld): f1 bacteriophage origin of replication; arrow indicates direction of (+) strand synthesis
   8399..8503    +  promoter       AmpR promoter: bla
   8505..8862    +  promoter       SV40 promoter: SV40 enhancer and early promoter
   8897..9691    +  CDS            NeoR/KanR: aminoglycoside phosphotransferase from Tn5; aph(3')-II (or nptII); confers resistance to neomycin, kanamycin, and G418 (Geneticin®)
   9712..9864    +  CDS            ble (fragment): BLE_KLEPN - Experimental evidence at protein level: Swiss-Prot protein existence level 1. Binding protein with a strong affinity to the bleomycin family of antibiotics. Binds to CL990; an antimitotic-antibiotic compound. From Klebsiella pneumoniae.
   9923..9970    +  polyA_signal   HSV TK poly(A) signal: herpes simplex virus thymidine kinase polyadenylation signal (Cole and Stacy, 1985)
  10299..10887   +  rep_origin     ori: high-copy-number ColE1/pMB1/pBR322/pUC origin of replication
