[The description below was written by a language model from this plasmid's Addgene catalogue record and pLannotate feature annotations shown in this document.]
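Description:
pT7-EGFP-C1-HsNot1iso2-del1844-2133_T is an 11 kb mammalian expression plasmid encoding an N-terminally EGFP-tagged deletion mutant of human CNOT1 (NOT1), the scaffolding subunit of the CCR4-NOT deadenylase complex. The catalogue lists the backbone as unknown, but the name and feature layout are consistent with an EGFP-C1-type vector carrying an added T7 promoter. The CMV immediate-early enhancer and promoter drive transcription in mammalian cells. A bacteriophage T7 promoter sits just upstream of the EGFP coding sequence and would in principle allow transcription by T7 RNA polymerase. EGFP is joined through a short multiple-cloning-site remnant to the CNOT1 open reading frame, and the unit ends at an SV40 polyadenylation signal. The short HIV-1 LTR, large T antigen and ble fragments in the annotation are probably incidental sequence matches within standard vector regions rather than functional elements.

The insert is CNOT1 isoform 2 lacking residues 1844–2133. According to the depositor, it carries four silent changes and two amino-acid substitutions (G917E and R2353Q) relative to the reference isoform 2 sequence. The plasmid replicates in E. coli from a high-copy ColE1/pUC origin and also carries an f1 origin. A single NeoR/KanR cassette has tandem bacterial (bla-type) and SV40 early promoters and an HSV TK poly(A) signal, so it confers kanamycin resistance in bacteria and can support G418 selection in mammalian cells.

The plasmid comes from a structural and functional study of the NOT module of the human CCR4-NOT complex. It is suited to expressing a fluorescent, GFP-tagged CNOT1 deletion variant in human cells, for example to test how the removed region contributes to complex assembly, although the record does not specify the assays.
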