Addgene plasmid #147628: pT7-EGFP-C1-HsNot1iso2-del1844-2133_T
Purpose: Mammalian Expression of HsNot1iso2-del1844-2133
Depositing lab: Elisa Izaurralde. Depositing organization: Max Planck Institute for Developmental Biology. Publication: Structure and assembly of the NOT module of the human CCR4-NOT complex. Boland A, Chen Y, Raisch T, Jonas S, Kuzuoglu-Ozturk D, Wohlbold L, Weichenrieder O, Izaurralde E. Nat Struct Mol Biol. 2013 Nov;20(11):1289-97. doi: 10.1038/nsmb.2681. Epub 2013 Oct 13. PubMed 24121232.
Backbone
  Vector backbone: Unknown
  Vector type: Mammalian Expression
Growth in bacteria
  Bacterial resistance: Kanamycin, 50 μg/mL
  Growth temperature: 37°C
  Growth strain: DH5alpha
  Copy number: High Copy
Gene/Insert
  Gene/Insert name: HsNot1iso2-del1844-2133
  Species: H. sapiens (human)
  Mutation: 4 silent and two non silent G917E and R2353Q mutations compared to the sequence of isoform 2 given by NCBI: EF553522.1
  Entrez Gene: CNOT1 (a.k.a. AD-005, CDC39, HPE12, NOT1, NOT1H, VIBOS)
  Cloning method: Unknown
Terms and licenses: Academic/Nonprofit Terms; Industry Terms: Not Available to Industry
Depositor comments: Plasmids from this collection were made available to the research community and donated after the lab closed. Please note that the sequence provided by the depositing laboratory may be theoretical/predicted or based on Sanger sequencing results. There may be discrepancies between sequencing results obtained by Addgene and the depositor sequence. If an Addgene verified sequence is not available, please contact before placing your order to request that our lab fully sequence the plasmid.
How to cite: pT7-EGFP-C1-HsNot1iso2-del1844-2133_T was a gift from Elisa Izaurralde (Addgene plasmid # 147628 ; http://n2t.net/addgene:147628 ; RRID:Addgene_147628)
